Addgene plasmid #30175: pTEC16
Depositing lab: Lalita Ramakrishnan. Depositing organization: University of Washington. Publication: Evaluation of the pathogenesis and treatment of Mycobacterium marinum infection in zebrafish. Takaki K, Davis JM, Winglee K, Ramakrishnan L. Nat Protoc. 2013 Jun;8(6):1114-24. doi: 10.1038/nprot.2013.068. Epub 2013 May 16. PubMed 23680983.
Backbone
  Vector backbone: pFPV27
  Backbone manufacturer: Ramakrishnan et al., 2000
  Backbone size w/o insert (bp): 4981
  Vector type: Mycobacteria expression
Growth in bacteria
  Bacterial resistance: Hygromycin, 200 μg/mL
  Growth temperature: 37°C
  Growth strain: DH5alpha
  Copy number: Unknown
Gene/Insert
  Gene/Insert name: Mycobacterium Strong Promoter (MSP) (alt name: pMSP12::mOrange2)
  Species: M. marinum
  Insert size (bp): 500
  Tag / fusion protein: mOrange2 (C terminal on backbone)
  Cloning method: Restriction Enzyme; 5′ cloning site BamHI (unknown if destroyed); 3′ cloning site BamHI (unknown if destroyed)
  Sequencing primers: 5′ pFPV27-Fwd: GAATCGGTGGTTGTGGTGAT; 3′ Kan-Rev
Terms and licenses: Academic/Nonprofit Terms; Industry Terms: Not Available to Industry
Depositor comments: This plasmid was derived from pMSP12::GFP by interrupting the aph gene (removing a small ~300bp NsiI fragment) and inserting the gene for Hygromycin resistance. The GFP was then replaced with mOrange2. The mOrange2 ORF is present at bp# 5620-6330.
How to cite: pTEC16 was a gift from Lalita Ramakrishnan (Addgene plasmid # 30175 ; http://n2t.net/addgene:30175 ; RRID:Addgene_30175)
