[The description below was written by a language model from this plasmid's Addgene catalogue record and pLannotate feature annotations shown in this document.]
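Description:
pTEC16 is a mycobacterial expression plasmid built on the pFPV27 backbone and designed to make mycobacteria constitutively fluorescent in the orange channel. It is an E. coli–mycobacteria vector: the feature table shows a high-copy ColE1/pUC-type origin for propagation in E. coli. A mycobacterial replicon is presumably carried in the large unannotated stretch between that origin and the expression cassette, but neither the annotation nor the catalogue fields identify it. Selection is by hygromycin. According to the depositor, the plasmid was derived from pMSP12::GFP by removing a small NsiI fragment from the aph (kanamycin resistance) gene and inserting a hygromycin resistance gene in its place. The annotation agrees with this history, showing a complete Streptomyces hygroscopicus hygromycin phosphotransferase coding sequence flanked by two KanR fragments, along with a short β-lactamase remnant and a Tn903 transposase fragment. These remnants are partial sequences and should not be expected to confer resistance.

The payload is an approximately 500 bp Mycobacterium Strong Promoter (MSP, also called MSP12) from M. marinum, cloned at BamHI sites upstream of the mOrange2 open reading frame, which replaced the original GFP. Although the catalogue lists mOrange2 as a C-terminal tag on the backbone, the arrangement works as a promoter–reporter fusion. The promoter itself is not annotated in the feature table, but polylinker fragments lie just upstream of the mOrange2 coding sequence, consistent with a cloning region there. mOrange2 is a constitutively fluorescent orange protein derived from Discosoma, noted for its acid sensitivity. The associated publication concerns M. marinum infection and treatment in zebrafish, so the plasmid is typically used to label bacteria for visualising and quantifying infection in that model.
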