Features (pLannotate 1.2.2; 9 found; start..end, strand, type, name):
    134..411     +  CDS            KanR (fragment): aminoglycoside phosphotransferase; aph(3')-Ia; confers resistance to kanamycin in bacteria or G418 (Geneticin®) in eukaryotes
    518..598     -  CDS            bla(M) (fragment): β-lactamase lacking the signal sequence; bla(M); allows cytosolic expression of β-lactamase
    710..1702    +  CDS            hyg: KHYB_STRHY - Experimental evidence at protein level: Swiss-Prot protein existence level 1. The aminoglycoside phosphotransferases achieve inactivation of their antibiotic substrates by phosphorylation. From Streptomyces hygroscopicus.
   1722..1985    +  CDS            KanR (fragment): aminoglycoside phosphotransferase; aph(3')-Ia; confers resistance to kanamycin
   2126..2269    +  CDS            TRA2_ECOLX (fragment): Protein predicted: Swiss-Prot protein existence level 4. Required for transposition of transposon Tn903. From Escherichia coli.
   2317..2905    +  rep_origin     ori: high-copy-number ColE1/pMB1/pBR322/pUC origin of replication
   4960..4984    +  misc_feature   MCS (fragment): pBluescript multiple cloning site
   5512..5582    +  misc_feature   MCS (fragment): pBluescript multiple cloning site
   5620..6327    +  CDS            mOrange2: mOrange2 is a basic (constitutively fluorescent) orange fluorescent protein published in 2008, derived from Discosoma sp.. It has high acid sensitivity.
>Addgene plasmid #30175 | pTEC16 | depositor full sequence | sequence record 13863 | Author sequence
CACCTGACGTCGGGGGGGGGGGGAAAGCCACGTTGTGTCTCAAAATCTCTGATGTTACATTGCACAAGAT
AAAAATATATCATCATGAACAATAAAACTGTCTGCTTACATAAACAGTAATACAAGGGGTGTTATGAGCC
ATATTCAACGGGAAACGTCTTGCTCGAGGCCGCGATTAAATTCCAACATGGATGCTGATTTATATGGGTA
TAAATGGGCTCGCGATAATGTCGGGCAATCAGGTGCGACAATCTATCGCTTGTATGGGAAGCCCCATGCG
CCAGAGTTGTTTCTGAAACATGGCAAAGGTAGCGTTGCCAATGATGTTACAGATGAGATGGTCAGACTAA
ACTGGCTGACGGAATTTATGCCTCTTCCGACCATCAAGCATTTTATCCGTACTCCTGATGACTAGAGCAT
GAGATTATCAAAAAGGATCTTCACCTAGATCCTTTTAAATTAAAAATGAAGTTTTAAATCAATCTAAAGT
ATATATGAGTAAACTTGGTCTGACAGTTACCAATGCTTAATCAGTGAGGCACCTATCTCAGCGATCTGTC
TATTTCGTTCATCCATAGTTGCCTGACTCCCCGACGTGGCCGACCAGCCCGTCATCGTCAACGCCTGATC
CGCGGTGCGGACAGGCCGTGTCGCGACCGGCCGTGCGGAATTAAGCCGGCCCGTACCCTGTGAATAGAGG
TCCGCTGTGACACAAGAATCCCTGTTACTTCTCGACCGTATTGATTCGGATGATTCCTACGCGAGCCTGC
GGAACGACCAGGAATTCTGGGAGCCGCTGGCCCGCCGAGCCCTGGAGGAGCTCGGGCTGCCGGTGCCGCC
GGTGCTGCGGGTGCCCGGCGAGAGCACCAACCCCGTACTGGTCGGCGAGCCCGGCCCGGTGATCAAGCTG
TTCGGCGAGCACTGGTGCGGTCCGGAGAGCCTCGCGTCGGAGTCGGAGGCGTACGCGGTCCTGGCGGACG
CCCCGGTGCCGGTGCCCCGCCTCCTCGGCCGCGGCGAGCTGCGGCCCGGCACCGGAGCCTGGCCGTGGCC
CTACCTGGTGATGAGCCGGATGACCGGCACCACCTGGCGGTCCGCGATGGACGGCACGACCGACCGGAAC
GCGCTGCTCGCCCTGGCCCGCGAACTCGGCCGGGTGCTCGGCCGGCTGCACAGGGTGCCGCTGACCGGGA
ACACCGTGCTCACCCCCCATTCCGAGGTCTTCCCGGAACTGCTGCGGGAACGCCGCGCGGCGACCGTCGA
GGACCACCGCGGGTGGGGCTACCTCTCGCCCCGGCTGCTGGACCGCCTGGAGGACTGGCTGCCGGACGTG
GACACGCTGCTGGCCGGCCGCGAACCCCGGTTCGTCCACGGCGACCTGCACGGGACCAACATCTTCGTGG
ACCTGGCCGCGACCGAGGTCACCGGGATCGTCGACTTCACCGACGTCTATGCGGGAGACTCCCGCTACAG
CCTGGTGCAACTGCATCTCAACGCCTTCCGGGGCGACCGCGAGATCCTGGCCGCGCTGCTCGACGGGGCG
CAGTGGAAGCGGACCGAGGACTTCGCCCGCGAACTGCTCGCCTTCACCTTCCTGCACGACTTCGAGGTGT
TCGAGGAGACCCCGCTGGATCTCTCCGGCTTCACCGATCCGGAGGAACTGGCGCAGTTCCTCTGGGGGCC
GCCGGACACCGCCCCCGGCGCCTGACGCCCCCTCTAGTAATCTTTTGCCATTCTCACCGGATTCAGTCGT
CACTCATGGTGATTTCTCACTTGATAACCTTATTTTTGACGAGGGGAAATTAATAGGTTGTATTGATGTT
GGACGAGTCGGAATCGCAGACCGATACCAGGATCTTGCCATCCTATGGAACTGCCTCGGTGAGTTTTCTC
CTTCATTACAGAAACGGCTTTTTCAAAAATATGGTATTGATAATCCTGATATGAATAAATTGCAGTTTCA
TTTGATGCTCGATGAGTTTTTCTAATCAGAATTGGTTAATTGGTTGTAACACTGGCAGAGCATTACGCTG
ACTTGACGGGACGGCGGCTTTGTTGAATAAATCGAACTTTTGCTGAGTTGAAGGATCAGATCACGCATCT
TCCCGACAACGCAGACCGTTCCGTGGCAAAGCAAAAGTTCAAAATCACCAACTGGTCCACCTACAACAAA
GCTCTCATCAACCGTGGCTCCCTCACTTTCTGGCTGGATGATGGGGCGATTCAGGCCTGGTATGAGTCAG
CAACACCTTCTTCACGAGGCAGACCTCACTAGTTCCACTGAGCGTCAGACCCCGTAGAAAAGATCAAAGG
ATCTTCTTGAGATCCTTTTTTTCTGCGCGTAATCTGCTGCTTGCAAACAAAAAAACCACCGCTACCAGCG
GTGGTTTGTTTGCCGGATCAAGAGCTACCAACTCTTTTTCCGAAGGTAACTGGCTTCAGCAGAGCGCAGA
TACCAAATACTGTCCTTCTAGTGTAGCCGTAGTTAGGCCACCACTTCAAGAACTCTGTAGCACCGCCTAC
ATACCTCGCTCTGCTAATCCTGTTACCAGTGGCTGCTGCCAGTGGCGATAAGTCGTGTCTTACCGGGTTG
GACTCAAGACGATAGTTACCGGATAAGGCGCAGCGGTCGGGCTGAACGGGGGGTTCGTGCACACAGCCCA
GCTTGGAGCGAACGACCTACACCGAACTGAGATACCTACAGCGTGAGCATTGAGAAAGCGCCACGCTTCC
CGAAGGGAGAAAGGCGGACAGGTATCCGGTAAGCGGCAGGGTCGGAACAGGAGAGCGCACGAGGGAGCTT
CCAGGGGGAAACGCCTGGTATCTTTATAGTCCTGTCGGGTTTCGCCACCTCTGACTTGAGCGTCGATTTT
TGTGATGCTCGTCAGGGGGGCGGAGCCTATGGAAAAACGCCAGCAACGCGGCCTTTTTACGGTTCCTGGC
CTTTTGCTGGCCTTTTGCTCACATGTTCTTTCCTGCGTTATCCCCTGATTCTGTGGATAACCGTATTACC
GCCTTTGAGTGAGCTGATACCGCTCGCCGCAGCCGAACGACCGAGCGCAACGCGTGAGCCCACCAGCTCC
GTAAGTTCGGGTGCTGTGTGGCTCGTACCCGCGCATTCAGGCGGCAGGGGGTCTAACGGGTCTAAGGCGG
CGTGTACGGCCGCCACAGCGGCTCTTAGCGGCCCGGAAACGTCCTCGAAACGACGCATGTGTTCCTCCTG
GTTGGTACAGGTGGTTGGGGGTGCTCGGCTGTCGCTGGTGTTTCATCATCAGGGCTCGACGGGAGAGCGG
GGGAGTGTGCAGTTGTGGGGTGGCCCCTCAGCGAAATATCTGACTTGGAGCTCGTGTCGGACCATACACC
GGTGATTAATCGTGGTTTATTATCAAGCGTGAGCCACGTCGCCGACGAATTTGAGCAGCTCTGGCTGCCG
TACTGGTCCCTGGCAAGCGACGATCTGCTCGAGGGGATCTACCGCCAAAGCCGCGCGTCGGCCCTAGGCC
GCCGGTACATCGAGGCGAACCCAACAGCGCTGGCAAACCTGCTGGTCGTGGACGTAGACCATCCAGACGC
AGCGCTCCGAGCGCTCAGCGCCCGGGGGTCCCATCCGCTGCCCAACGCGATCGTGGGCAATCGCGCCAAC
GGCCACGCACACGCAGTGTGGGCACTCAACGCCCCTGTTCCACGCACCGAATACGCGCGGCGTAAGCCGC
TCGCATACATGGCGGCGTGCGCCGAAGGCCTTCGGCGCGCCGTCGATGGCGACCGCAGTTACTCAGGCCT
CATGACCAAAAACCCCGGCCACATCGCCTGGGAAACGGAATGGCTCCACTCAGATCTCTACACACTCAGC
CACATCGAGGCCGAGCTCGGCGCGAACATGCCACCGCCGCGCTGGCGTCAGCAGACCACGTACAAAGCGG
CTCCGACGCCGCTAGGGCGGAATTGCGCACTGTTCGATTCCGTCAGGTTGTGGGCCTATCTTCCCGCCCT
CATGCGGATCTACCTGCCGACCCGGAACGTGGACGGACTCGGCCGCGCGATCTATGCCGAGTGCCACGCG
CGAAACGCCGAATTTCCGTGCAACGACGTGTGTCCCGGACCGCTACCGGACAGCGAGGTCCGCGCCATCG
CCAACAGCATTTGGCGTTGGATCACAACCAAGTCGCGCATTTGGGCGGACGGGATCGTGGTCTACGAGGC
CACACTCAGTGCGCGCCATGCGGCCATCTCGCGGAAGGGCGCAGCAGCGCGCACGGCGGCGAGCACAGTT
GCGCGGCGCGCAAAGTCCGCGTCAGCCATGGAGGCATTGCTATGAGCGACGGCTACAGCGACGGCTACAG
CGACGGCTACAACTGGCAGCCGACTGTCCGCAAAAAGCGGCGCGTGACCGCCGCCGAAGGCGCTCGAATC
ACCGGACTATCCGAACGCCACGTCGTCCGGCTCGTGGCGCAGGAACGCAGCGAGTGGTTCGCCGAGCAGG
CTGCACGCCGCGAACGCATCCGCGCCTATCACGACGACGAGGGCCACTCTTGGCCGCAAACGGCCAAACA
TTTCGGGCTGCATCTGGACACCGTTAAGCGACTCGGCTATCGGGCGAGGAAAGAGCGTGCGGCAGAACAG
GAAGCGGCTCAAAAGGCCCACAACGAAGCCGACAATCCACCGCTGTTCTAACGCAATTGGGGAGCGGGTG
TCGCGGGGGTTCCGTGGGGGGTTCCGTTGCAACGGGTCGGACAGGTAAAAGTCCTGGTAGACGCTAGTTT
TCTGGTTTGGGCCATGCCTGTCTCGTTGCGTGTTTCGTTGCGTCCGTTTTGAATACCAGCCAGACGAGAC
GGGGTTCTACGAATCTTGGTCGATACCAAGCCATTTCCGCTGAATATCGTGGAGCTCACCGCCAGAATCG
GTGGTTGTGGTGATGTACGTGGCGAACTCCGTTGTAGTGCTTGTGGTGGCATCCGTGGCGCGGCCGCTCT
AGAACTAGTGGATCTGACCCGCTCCACAACCGCTGAGCAGGGTGGCAGTCAGAGCGACCAGGCCGACCGA
TACGAGGCGGATTTTGAACAGGTTCACTCGAAGCCTCCCGCTGGGTTCGGAGCATCGTCGATCACATGAC
GGCGTGCTGACACCGATTCGACTATGCACAGTAGTAGGTAGCCGCCGCGGACGGTAGCGCAGGCGGCCTC
GGCGCCGTCGTGGCGTCGCGATGGTTGGCGCCAGACCCGCCTGATCGGCGTCCCGACCAGGGCCGCCGGG
GTGGTGAGCCTCGGCTTGGTCCAGCCGTAGTGAGACGGGATGTCTTCCCGGTTGTCGGGTTTGGGTGGGC
GGTCACATGTTCGCTGGCTGTGGGCGTGTCGGGGGTCGTCGAAGCGGCCGCGAACAGGGCTGGACGATGC
ACGTCTTGCACCTCCTGTCAACCCCCAATGTTGAGCCGCGATGCCCCTGACCTGCACCGTTGGACCGCAG
TCGTTAGGGGGGCGTGTTAGCATGGAGTGACGAAAGGGGCCTAAATCAGATGATCCCCCGGGCTGCAGGA
ATTCGATATCAAGCTTATCGATACCGTCGACCTCGAGGGGGGGCCCGGTACCAGATCTTTAAATCTAGAT
TTAAGAAGGAGATATACATATGGTGAGCAAGGGCGAGGAGAATAACATGGCCATCATCAAGGAGTTCATG
CGCTTCAAGGTGCGCATGGAGGGCTCCGTGAACGGCCACGAGTTCGAGATCGAGGGCGAGGGCGAGGGCC
GCCCCTACGAGGGCTTTCAGACCGCTAAGCTGAAGGTGACCAAGGGTGGCCCCCTGCCCTTCGCCTGGGA
CATCCTGTCCCCTCATTTCACCTACGGCTCCAAGGCCTACGTGAAGCACCCCGCCGACATCCCCGACTAC
TTCAAGCTGTCCTTCCCCGAGGGCTTCAAGTGGGAGCGCGTGATGAACTACGAGGACGGCGGCGTGGTGA
CCGTGACCCAGGACTCCTCCCTGCAGGACGGCGAGTTCATCTACAAGGTGAAGCTGCGCGGCACCAACTT
CCCCTCCGACGGCCCCGTAATGCAGAAGAAGACCATGGGCTGGGAGGCCTCCTCCGAGCGGATGTACCCC
GAGGACGGCGCCCTGAAGGGCAAGATCAAGATGAGGCTGAAGCTGAAGGACGGCGGCCACTACACCTCCG
AGGTCAAGACCACCTACAAGGCCAAGAAGCCCGTGCAGCTGCCCGGCGCCTACATCGTCGACATCAAGTT
GGACATCACCTCCCACAACGAGGACTACACCATCGTGGAACAGTACGAACGCGCCGAGGGCCGCCACTCC
ACCGGCGGCATGGACGAGCTGTACAAGTAAGCTAGC
