>Addgene plasmid #30175 | pTEC16 | addgene partial sequence | sequence record 35201 | 30175 with pBluescriptSK (5' tctagaactagtggatc 3')
AGGCCGACCGATACGAGGCGGATTTTGAACAGGTTCACTCGAAGCCTCCCGCTGGGTTCGGAGCATCGTC
GATCACATGACGGCGTGCTGACACCGATTCGACTATGCACAGTAGTAGGTAGCCGCCGCGGACGGTAGCG
CAGGCGGCCTCGGCGCCGTCGTGGCGTCGCGATGGTTGGCGCCAGACCCGCCTGATCGGCGTCCCGACCA
GGGCCGCCGGGGTGGTGAGCCTCGGCTTGGTCCAGCCGTAGTGAGACGGGATGTCTTCCCGGTTGTCGGG
TTTGGGTGGGCGGTCACATGTTCGCTGGCTGTGGGCGTGTCGGGGGTCGTCGAAGCGGCCGCGAACAGGG
CTGGACGATGCACGTCTTGCACCTCCTGTCAACCCCCAATGTTGAGCCGCGATGCCCCTGACCTGCACCG
TTGGACCGCAGTCGTTAGGGGGGCGTGTTAGCATGGAGTGACGAAAGGGGCCTAAATCAGATGATCCCCC
GGGCTGCAGGAATTCGATATCAAGCTTATCGATACCGTCGACCTCGAGGGGGGGCCCGGTACCAGATCTT
TAAATCTAGATTTAAGAAGGAGATATACATATGGTGAGCAAGGGCGAGGAGAATAACATGGCCATCATCA
AGGAGTTCATGCGCTTCAAGGTGCGCATGGAGGGCTCCGTGAACGGCCACGAGTTCGAGATCGAGGGCGA
GGGCGAGGGCCGCCCCTACGAGGGCTTTCAGACCGCTAAGCTGAAGGTGACCAAGGGTGGCCCCCTGCCC
TTCGCCTGGGACATCCTGTCCCCTCATTTCACCTACGGCTCCAAGGCCTACGTGAAGCACCCCGCCGACA
TCCCCGACTACTTCAA
